Addgene plasmid #190700: pAc-sgRNA-Cas9.dora_1
Purpose: Expresses sgRNA targeting Dora gene and Cas9-Puro in Drosophila S2 cells
Depositing lab: David Bartel. Depositing organization: Whitehead Institute for Biomedical Research. Publication: Endogenous transcripts direct microRNA degradation in Drosophila, and this targeted degradation is required for proper embryonic development. Kingston ER, Blodgett LW, Bartel DP. Mol Cell. 2022 Sep 15. pii: S1097-2765(22)00849-8. doi: 10.1016/j.molcel.2022.08.029. PubMed 36150386.
Backbone
  Vector backbone: pAc-sgRNA-Cas9
  Backbone manufacturer: Ji-Long Liu
  Backbone size w/o insert (bp): 10615
  Total vector size (bp): 10635
  Vector type: Insect Expression, CRISPR
  Selectable markers: Puromycin
Growth in bacteria
  Bacterial resistance: Ampicillin, 100 μg/mL
  Growth temperature: 37°C
  Growth strain: DH5alpha
  Copy number: High Copy
Gene/Insert
  Gene/Insert name: dora (CG34401) sgRNA 1
  gRNA/shRNA sequence: CGCTGGAGGCTTAGGAGTGC
  Species: D. melanogaster (fly)
  Promoter: Drosophila U6
  Cloning method: Restriction Enzyme; 5′ cloning site SapI (destroyed during cloning); 3′ cloning site SapI (destroyed during cloning)
  Sequencing primers: 5′ GTTCGACTTGCAGCCTGAAATACG
Terms and licenses: Academic/Nonprofit Terms; Industry Terms: Not Available to Industry
How to cite: pAc-sgRNA-Cas9.dora_1 was a gift from David Bartel (Addgene plasmid # 190700 ; http://n2t.net/addgene:190700 ; RRID:Addgene_190700)
