[The description below was written by a language model from this plasmid's Addgene catalogue record and pLannotate feature annotations shown in this document.]
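Description:
pAc-sgRNA-Cas9.dora_1 is a single-plasmid CRISPR vector for Drosophila S2 cells, built on the pAc-sgRNA-Cas9 backbone and totalling about 10.6 kb. It is maintained in E. coli as a high-copy plasmid through a ColE1/pUC-type origin and an ampicillin resistance gene (β-lactamase with its own promoter). Selection in insect cells relies on puromycin. The annotation also picks up leftover backbone fragments, including a partial tetracycline resistance gene, a piece of SV40 large T antigen and a short stray Ac5 promoter fragment, none of which appear to be functional units.

The payload consists of two expression units. A Drosophila U6-2 RNA polymerase III promoter drives a single guide RNA made of a 20-nt spacer directed against the fly gene dora (CG34401), followed by the Streptococcus pyogenes gRNA scaffold. The spacer was inserted between two SapI sites that were destroyed during cloning. On the opposite strand, the strong constitutive actin 5C (Ac5) promoter, which spans the plasmid numbering origin, drives S. pyogenes Cas9. The annotation tool splits Cas9 into adjacent N- and C-terminal portions, but these are contiguous and read as one full-length coding region. It is followed by a nucleoplasmin bipartite nuclear localization signal and then the puromycin N-acetyltransferase gene, consistent with the "Cas9-Puro" description. The element linking Cas9 to PuroR is not annotated, so the record does not state how the two are coupled. An SV40 polyadenylation signal lies next to the end of this unit.

The plasmid is intended for transfection into S2 cells, where puromycin enriches for cells expressing both Cas9 and the guide, in order to disrupt dora. The associated publication concerns targeted microRNA degradation in Drosophila.
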