Features (pLannotate 1.2.2; 14 found; start..end, strand, type, name):
    827..1226    +  promoter       dU6-2 promoter: RNA polymerase III promoter for Drosophila U6-2 snRNA (Das et al., 1987)
   1248..1323    +  misc_RNA       gRNA scaffold: guide RNA scaffold for the Streptococcus pyogenes CRISPR/Cas9 system
   1330..1411    -  promoter       Ac5 promoter (fragment): Drosophila melanogaster actin 5C promoter
   1561..1665    +  promoter       AmpR promoter: bla
   1666..2526    +  CDS            AmpR: β-lactamase; bla; confers resistance to ampicillin, carbenicillin, and related antibiotics
   2697..3285    +  rep_origin     ori: high-copy-number ColE1/pMB1/pBR322/pUC origin of replication
   3331..3778    -  CDS            TcR (fragment): tetracycline efflux protein; tet; confers resistance to tetracycline
   3779..3863    +  CDS            large T antigen (fragment): large T antigen from SV40 (simian virus 40)
   3886..4020    +  polyA_signal   SV40 poly(A) signal: SV40 polyadenylation signal
   4028..4627    -  CDS            PuroR: puromycin N-acetyltransferase; pac from Streptomyces alboniger; confers resistance to puromycin
   4721..4768    -  CDS            nucleoplasmin NLS: bipartite nuclear localization signal from nucleoplasmin
   4769..7267    -  CDS            Cas9(C): C-terminal portion of Streptococcus pyogenes Cas9 (Zetsche et al., 2015)
   7268..8869    -  CDS            Cas9(N): N-terminal portion of Streptococcus pyogenes Cas9 (Zetsche et al., 2015)
   9030..826     -  promoter       Ac5 promoter (across the origin): Drosophila melanogaster actin 5c promoter
>Addgene plasmid #190700 | pAc-sgRNA-Cas9.dora_1 | addgene full sequence | sequence record 373359 | Addgene NGS Result
CCGCCCCACCCTTCCTTCCGCTGCCCCGCACCCCTTTCCTTCCACTACCGTTTTGCCGCATTTGGTATTG
CCATCTCGCTTTTTTGGCTTTACTTTGCTTTTTGAATAAGCCAAGAAACTGAAATCAAAGCGGACAGTCC
GAAAATTGAATATTCCAAAAAACAACAATTGCACATGCACTGCGTTCGGCAAAAGACGCAGAAATTCAAG
CCTTTTGGTCTGGCATCATCTTAAAATATCATCAGTATCATCATTGCCATTATAAATACATAAGAAAATG
AGAATACATTAAAGATATACATACAATCTTTGTCATAGTCAACATATTTTGCAACAAAATTATCTATAGA
TAACATGTTTTTGTAGAAAATTCCACTAACTGATTTTCGTATAAATACAAATTATTCTCATTCTTCAAAA
TACTCGCCGACGTCATCGCGAAATTCCTCAGCATTCTTCGACAAATGAAGAGAGACAGCGAGTGACACAA
TCTTATCTTGCCGACGAGTCTTTGAAAATGGCCCCGGGTAACGGTGAAAAACATATAGCCAAGAATGGAG
CGATCGCCAGGCGATGGAAATTGGCTTCAAATTGCTCCGAATATGGCCAGTTGGTCAGTTGGCATTGGAT
TGTGGAGAGATACTAGATCAGCTCGTTCTCCTTCTCCTCCGCATTCTCCTACTCCGCCCGAAGACGCTTC
TTTGATCGCTTCTTTCTCGAATGTGTACATATTCATTATGTATTTGGTGTTTGGCGACGATCAGCCAGCT
TTAATGGCCATAAAACGTGTCTTGGTTTGTGGGCCACATAACAGGCAGCGAGATCTGTTCGACTTGCAGC
CTGAAATACGGCACGAGTAGGAAAAGCCGAGTCAAATGCCGAATGCAGAGTCTCATTACAGCACAATCAA
CTCAAGAAAAACTCGACACTTTTTTACCATTTGCACTTAAATCCTTTTTTATTCGTTATGTATACTTTTT
TTGGTCCCTAACCAAAACAAAACCAAACTCTCTTAGTCGTGCCTCTATATTTAAAACTATCAATTTATTA
TAGTCAATAAATCGAACTGTGTTTTCAACAAACGAACAATAGGACACTTTGATTCTAAAGGAAATTTTGA
AAATCTTAAGCAGAGGGTTCTTAAGACCATTTGCCAATTCTTATAATTCTCAACTGCTCTTTCCTGATGT
TGATCATTTATATAGGTATGTTTTCCTCAATACTTCGCGCTGGAGGCTTAGGAGTGCGTTTTAGAGCTAG
AAATAGCAAGTTAAAATAAGGCTAGTCCGTTATCAACTTGAAAAAGTGGCACCGAGTCGGTGCTTTTTTA
GATCTGGAAAAATGATGTGACAGTGGAAATGAGAAGTAGGTGCATCTGCAAAGATTTGATTCAGAGTTGA
TGCCATTCATGATTTTTTTTTAGAAGTATCATTTGTGTTTTTAGAATATAGAATTAATTCTTGAAGACGA
AAGGGCCTCGTGATACGCCTATTTTTATAGGTTAATGTCATGATAATAATGGTTTCTTAGACGTCAGGTG
GCACTTTTCGGGGAAATGTGCGCGGAACCCCTATTTGTTTATTTTTCTAAATACATTCAAATATGTATCC
GCTCATGAGACAATAACCCTGATAAATGCTTCAATAATATTGAAAAAGGAAGAGTATGAGTATTCAACAT
TTCCGTGTCGCCCTTATTCCCTTTTTTGCGGCATTTTGCCTTCCTGTTTTTGCTCACCCAGAAACGCTGG
TGAAAGTAAAAGATGCTGAAGATCAGTTGGGTGCACGAGTGGGTTACATCGAACTGGATCTCAACAGCGG
TAAGATCCTTGAGAGTTTTCGCCCCGAAGAACGTTTTCCAATGATGAGCACTTTTAAAGTTCTGCTATGT
GGCGCGGTATTATCCCGTGTTGACGCCGGGCAAGAGCAACTCGGTCGCCGCATACACTATTCTCAGAATG
ACTTGGTTGAGTACTCACCAGTCACAGAAAAGCATCTTACGGATGGCATGACAGTAAGAGAATTATGCAG
TGCTGCCATAACCATGAGTGATAACACTGCGGCCAACTTACTTCTGACAACGATCGGAGGACCGAAGGAG
CTAACCGCTTTTTTGCACAACATGGGGGATCATGTAACTCGCCTTGATCGTTGGGAACCGGAGCTGAATG
AAGCCATACCAAACGACGAGCGTGACACCACGATGCCTGCAGCAATGGCAACAACGTTGCGCAAACTATT
AACTGGCGAACTACTTACTCTAGCTTCCCGGCAACAATTAATAGACTGGATGGAGGCGGATAAAGTTGCA
GGACCACTTCTGCGCTCGGCCCTTCCGGCTGGCTGGTTTATTGCTGATAAATCTGGAGCCGGTGAGCGTG
GGTCTCGCGGTATCATTGCAGCACTGGGGCCAGATGGTAAGCCCTCCCGTATCGTAGTTATCTACACGAC
GGGGAGTCAGGCAACTATGGATGAACGAAATAGACAGATCGCTGAGATAGGTGCCTCACTGATTAAGCAT
TGGTAACTGTCAGACCAAGTTTACTCATATATACTTTAGATTGATTTAAAACTTCATTTTTAATTTAAAA
GGATCTAGGTGAAGATCCTTTTTGATAATCTCATGACCAAAATCCCTTAACGTGAGTTTTCGTTCCACTG
AGCGTCAGACCCCGTAGAAAAGATCAAAGGATCTTCTTGAGATCCTTTTTTTCTGCGCGTAATCTGCTGC
TTGCAAACAAAAAAACCACCGCTACCAGCGGTGGTTTGTTTGCCGGATCAAGAGCTACCAACTCTTTTTC
CGAAGGTAACTGGCTTCAGCAGAGCGCAGATACCAAATACTGTCCTTCTAGTGTAGCCGTAGTTAGGCCA
CCACTTCAAGAACTCTGTAGCACCGCCTACATACCTCGCTCTGCTAATCCTGTTACCAGTGGCTGCTGCC
AGTGGCGATAAGTCGTGTCTTACCGGGTTGGACTCAAGACGATAGTTACCGGATAAGGCGCAGCGGTCGG
GCTGAACGGGGGGTTCGTGCACACAGCCCAGCTTGGAGCGAACGACCTACACCGAACTGAGATACCTACA
GCGTGAGCTATGAGAAAGCGCCACGCTTCCCGAAGGGAGAAAGGCGGACAGGTATCCGGTAAGCGGCAGG
GTCGGAACAGGAGAGCGCACGAGGGAGCTTCCAGGGGGAAACGCCTGGTATCTTTATAGTCCTGTCGGGT
TTCGCCACCTCTGACTTGAGCGTCGATTTTTGTGATGCTCGTCAGGGGGGCGGAGCCTATGGAAAAACGC
CAGCAACGCGGCCTTTTTACGGTTCCTGGCCTTTTGCTGGCCTTGAAGCTGTCCCTGATGGTCGTCATCT
ACCTGCCTGGACAGCATGGCCTGCAACGCGGGCATCCCGATGCCGCCGGAAGCGAGAAGAATCATAATGG
GGAAGGCCATCCAGCCTCGCGTCGCGAACGCCAGCAAGACGTAGCCCAGCGCGTCGGCCGCCATGCCGGC
GATAATGGCCTGCTTCTCGCCGAAACGTTTGGTGGCGGGACCAGTGACGAAGGCTTGAGCGAGGGCGTGC
AAGATTCCGAATACCGCAAGCGACAGGCCGATCATCGTCGCGCTCCAGCGAAAGCGGTCCTCGCCGAAAA
TGACCCAGAGCGCTGCCGGCACCTGTCCTACGAGTTGCATGATAAAGAAGACAGTCATAAGTGCGGCGAC
GATAGTCATGCCCCGCGCCCACCGGAAGGAGCTGACTGGGTTGAAGGCTCTCAAGGGCATCGGTCGACTG
ATCATAATCAGCCATACCACATTTGTAGAGGTTTTACTTGCTTTAAAAAACCTCCCACACCTCCCCCTGA
ACCTGAAACATAAAATGAATGCAATTGTTGTTGTTAACTTGTTTATTGCAGCTTATAATGGTTACAAATA
AAGCAATAGCATCACAAATTTCACAAATAAAGCATTTTTTTCACTGCATTCTAGTTGTGGTTTGTCCAAA
CTCATCAATGTATCTTATCATGTCTGGATCCCTCGAGTCAGGCACCGGGCTTGCGGGTCATGCACCAGGT
GCGCGGTCCTTCGGGCACCTCGACGTCGGCGGTGACGGTGAAGCCGAGCCGCTCGTAGAAGGGGAGGTTG
CGGGGCGCGGAGGTCTCCAGGAAGGCGGGCACCCCGGCGCGCTCGGCCGCCTCCACTCCGGGGAGCACGA
CGGCGCTGCCCAGACCCTTGCCCTGGTGGTCGGGCGAGACGCCGACGGTGGCCAGGAACCACGCGGGCTC
CTTGGGCCGGTGCGGCGCCAGGAGGCCTTCCATCTGTTGCTGCGCGGCCAGCCGGGAACCGCTCAACTCG
GCCATGCGCGGGCCGATCTCGGCGAACACCGCCCCCGCTTCGACGCTCTCCGGCGTGGTCCAGACCGCCA
CCGCGGCGCCGTCGTCCGCGACCCACACCTTGCCGATGTCGAGCCCGACGCGCGTGAGGAAGAGTTCTTG
CAGCTCGGTGACCCGCTCGATGTGGCGGTCCGGGTCGACGGTGTGGCGCGTGGCGGGGTAGTCGGCGAAC
GCGGCGGCGAGGGTGCGTACGGCCCGGGGGACGTCGTCGCGGGTGGCGAGGCGCACCGTGGGCTTGTACT
CGGTCATGCTACCGCTGCCGCTACCGCTAGCAGGGCCGGGATTCTCCTCCACGTCACCGCATGTTAGAAG
ACTTCCTCTGCCCTCAAGCTTGCCTGATCCCTTTTTCTTTTTTGCCTGGCCGGCCTTTTTCGTGGCCGCC
GGCCTTTTGTCGCCTCCCAGCTGAGACAGGTCGATCCGTGTCTCGTACAGGCCGGTGATGCTCTGGTGGA
TCAGGGTGGCGTCCAGCACCTCTTTGGTGCTGGTGTACCTCTTCCGGTCGATGGTGGTGTCAAAGTACTT
GAAGGCGGCAGGGGCTCCCAGATTGGTCAGGGTAAACAGGTGGATGATATTCTCGGCCTGCTCTCTGATG
GGCTTATCCCGGTGCTTGTTGTAGGCGGACAGCACTTTGTCCAGATTAGCGTCGGCCAGGATCACTCTCT
TGGAGAACTCGCTGATCTGCTCGATGATCTCGTCCAGGTAGTGCTTGTGCTGTTCCACAAACAGCTGTTT
CTGCTCATTATCCTCGGGGGAGCCCTTCAGCTTCTCATAGTGGCTGGCCAGGTACAGGAAGTTCACATAT
TTGGAGGGCAGGGCCAGTTCGTTTCCCTTCTGCAGTTCGCCGGCAGAGGCCAGCATTCTCTTCCGGCCGT
TTTCCAGCTCGAACAGGGAGTACTTAGGCAGCTTGATGATCAGGTCCTTTTTCACTTCTTTGTAGCCCTT
GGCTTCCAGAAAGTCGATGGGATTCTTCTCGAAGCTGCTTCTTTCCATGATGGTGATCCCCAGCAGCTCT
TTCACACTCTTCAGTTTCTTGGACTTGCCCTTTTCCACTTTGGCCACCACCAGCACAGAATAGGCCACGG
TGGGGCTGTCGAAGCCGCCGTACTTCTTAGGGTCCCAGTCCTTCTTTCTGGCGATCAGCTTATCGCTGTT
CCTCTTGGGCAGGATAGACTCTTTGCTGAAGCCGCCTGTCTGCACCTCGGTCTTTTTCACGATATTCACT
TGGGGCATGCTCAGCACTTTCCGCACGGTGGCAAAATCCCGGCCCTTATCCCACACGATCTCCCCGGTTT
CGCCGTTTGTCTCGATCAGAGGCCGCTTCCGGATCTCGCCGTTGGCCAGGGTAATCTCGGTCTTGAAAAA
GTTCATGATGTTGCTGTAGAAGAAGTACTTGGCGGTAGCCTTGCCGATTTCCTGCTCGCTCTTGGCGATC
ATCTTCCGCACGTCGTACACCTTGTAGTCGCCGTACACGAACTCGCTTTCCAGCTTAGGGTACTTTTTGA
TCAGGGCGGTTCCCACGACGGCGTTCAGGTAGGCGTCGTGGGCGTGGTGGTAGTTGTTGATCTCGCGCAC
TTTGTAAAACTGGAAATCCTTCCGGAAATCGGACACCAGCTTGGACTTCAGGGTGATCACTTTCACTTCC
CGGATCAGCTTGTCATTCTCGTCGTACTTAGTGTTCATCCGGGAGTCCAGGATCTGTGCCACGTGCTTTG
TGATCTGCCGGGTTTCCACCAGCTGTCTCTTGATGAAGCCGGCCTTATCCAGTTCGCTCAGGCCGCCTCT
CTCGGCCTTGGTCAGATTGTCGAACTTTCTCTGGGTAATCAGCTTGGCGTTCAGCAGCTGCCGCCAGTAG
TTCTTCATCTTCTTCACGACCTCTTCGGAGGGCACGTTGTCGCTCTTGCCCCGGTTCTTGTCGCTTCTGG
TCAGCACCTTGTTGTCGATGGAGTCGTCCTTCAGAAAGCTCTGAGGCACGATATGGTCCACATCGTAGTC
GGACAGCCGGTTGATGTCCAGTTCCTGGTCCACGTACATATCCCGCCCATTCTGCAGGTAGTACAGGTAC
AGCTTCTCGTTCTGCAGCTGGGTGTTTTCCACGGGGTGTTCTTTCAGGATCTGGCTGCCCAGCTCTTTGA
TGCCCTCTTCGATCCGCTTCATTCTCTCGCGGCTGTTCTTCTGTCCCTTCTGGGTGGTCTGGTTCTCTCT
GGCCATTTCGATCACGATGTTCTCGGGCTTGTGCCGGCCCATCACTTTCACGAGCTCGTCCACCACCTTC
ACTGTCTGCAGGATGCCCTTCTTAATGGCGGGGCTGCCGGCCAGATTGGCAATGTGCTCGTGCAGGCTAT
CGCCCTGGCCGGACACCTGGGCTTTCTGGATGTCCTCTTTAAAGGTCAGGCTGTCGTCGTGGATCAGCTG
CATGAAGTTTCTGTTGGCGAAGCCGTCGGACTTCAGGAAATCCAGGATTGTCTTGCCGGACTGCTTGTCC
CGGATGCCGTTGATCAGCTTCCGGCTCAGCCTGCCCCAGCCGGTGTATCTCCGCCGCTTCAGCTGCTTCA
TCACTTTGTCGTCGAACAGGTGGGCATAGGTTTTCAGCCGTTCCTCGATCATCTCTCTGTCCTCAAACAG
TGTCAGGGTCAGCACGATATCTTCCAGAATGTCCTCGTTTTCCTCATTGTCCAGGAAGTCCTTGTCCTTG
ATAATTTTCAGCAGATCGTGGTATGTGCCCAGGGAGGCGTTGAACCGATCTTCCACGCCGGAGATTTCCA
CGGAGTCGAAGCACTCGATTTTCTTGAAGTAGTCCTCTTTCAGCTGCTTCACGGTCACTTTCCGGTTGGT
CTTGAACAGCAGGTCCACGATGGCCTTTTTCTGCTCGCCGCTCAGGAAGGCGGGCTTTCTCATTCCCTCG
GTCACGTATTTCACTTTGGTCAGCTCGTTATACACGGTGAAGTACTCGTACAGCAGGCTGTGCTTGGGCA
GCACCTTCTCGTTGGGCAGGTTCTTATCGAAGTTGGTCATCCGCTCGATGAAGCTCTGGGCGGAAGCGCC
CTTGTCCACCACTTCCTCGAAGTTCCAGGGGGTGATGGTTTCCTCGCTCTTTCTGGTCATCCAGGCGAAT
CTGCTGTTTCCCCTGGCCAGAGGGCCCACGTAGTAGGGGATGCGGAAGGTCAGGATCTTCTCGATCTTTT
CCCGGTTGTCCTTCAGGAATGGGTAAAAATCTTCCTGCCGCCGCAGAATGGCGTGCAGCTCTCCCAGGTG
GATCTGGTGGGGGATGCTGCCGTTGTCGAAGGTCCGCTGCTTCCGCAGCAGGTCCTCTCTGTTCAGCTTC
ACGAGCAGTTCCTCGGTGCCGTCCATCTTTTCCAGGATGGGCTTGATGAACTTGTAGAACTCTTCCTGGC
TGGCTCCGCCGTCAATGTAGCCGGCGTAGCCGTTCTTGCTCTGGTCGAAGAAAATCTCTTTGTACTTCTC
AGGCAGCTGCTGCCGCACGAGAGCTTTCAGCAGGGTCAGGTCCTGGTGGTGCTCGTCGTATCTCTTGATC
ATAGAGGCGCTCAGGGGGGCCTTGGTGATCTCGGTGTTCACTCTCAGGATGTCGCTCAGCAGGATGGCGT
CGGACAGGTTCTTGGCGGCCAGAAACAGGTCGGCGTACTGGTCGCCGATCTGGGCCAGCAGGTTGTCCAG
GTCGTCGTCGTAGGTGTCCTTGCTCAGCTGCAGTTTGGCATCCTCGGCCAGGTCGAAGTTGCTCTTGAAG
TTGGGGGTCAGGCCCAGGCTCAGGGCAATCAGGTTTCCGAACAGGCCATTCTTCTTCTCGCCGGGCAGCT
GGGCGATCAGATTTTCCAGCCGTCTGCTCTTGCTCAGTCTGGCAGACAGGATGGCCTTGGCGTCCACGCC
GCTGGCGTTGATGGGGTTTTCCTCGAACAGCTGGTTGTAGGTCTGCACCAGCTGGATGAACAGCTTGTCC
ACGTCGCTGTTGTCGGGGTTCAGGTCGCCCTCGATCAGGAAGTGGCCCCGGAACTTGATCATGTGGGCCA
GGGCCAGATAGATCAGCCGCAGGTCGGCCTTGTCGGTGCTGTCCACCAGTTTCTTTCTCAGGTGGTAGAT
GGTGGGGTACTTCTCGTGGTAGGCCACCTCGTCCACGATGTTGCCGAAGATGGGGTGCCGCTCGTGCTTC
TTATCCTCTTCCACCAGGAAGGACTCTTCCAGTCTGTGGAAGAAGCTGTCGTCCACCTTGGCCATCTCGT
TGCTGAAGATCTCTTGCAGATAGCAGATCCGGTTCTTCCGTCTGGTGTATCTTCTTCTGGCGGTTCTCTT
CAGCCGGGTGGCCTCGGCTGTTTCGCCGCTGTCGAACAGCAGGGCTCCGATCAGGTTCTTCTTGATGCTG
TGCCGGTCGGTGTTGCCCAGCACCTTGAATTTCTTGCTGGGCACCTTGTACTCGTCGGTGATCACGGCCC
AGCCCACAGAGTTGGTGCCGATGTCCAGGCCGATGCTGTACTTCTTGTCGGCTGCTGGGACTCCGTGGAT
ACCGACCTTCCGCTTCTTCTTTGGGGCCATCTTATCGTCATCGTCTTTGTAATCAATATCATGATCCTTG
TAGTCTCCGTCGTGGTCCTTATAGTCCATGAATTCCACCACACTGGACTAGTAGGTACCCCGATCCGGGG
TCTCTGGATTAGACGACTGCTGGCTGATGGAGCGGCTTTGTGTCGGGAGGAGTATCCACACAGCACAAGA
ACTCAAACGGTAGTGATATGAAAACTGGTCCCGCAGCCCGTTTTATAAAGCCCGCTTAGCGCTAAAACCT
TATCAGCCGCAATGCTCTCCGCTCTCAAGTCGCGTTCAAAACTTTTACCATATATGGGTATGAATTGTTC
GCCGATTGGGTTTTCATTTACGGAGAATTTCCTCCGCAACTGGGTGTTCGTGCTTGTGTGTGTCTTGTAT
ATCGCCATGAAGAGTGTACTTCCATGGGTCCTATCAGTTGCGGCATGTGATTCAATTTGGGGGTTACTCA
TATTCGATACTTCAGCTGGTTATCTTTATGCTGTGATGGTCACGGTGCTTTTACACATTTTTTCCCCAAC
TACTCATTGTATGCCAAAACATACATATGTACATGTGTTTATAGTGGGTTTATTAGTAATGTCCAGCGAT
ATTAAAACATTACAGTTAAATAATATTCATATTAGCTTACGTTTACTGCTATCTGCACTTCAAATTGGTT
ATTCCAGGGACATTTTGTGCAACACACATCTTCTAGTAGGGCATTCACTAGTCGTAGAAAACACACCTAA
CTTAAGCCGGTTTTAACAATAACGGCGAAACAGCTGCCAGACGAGAGAAAAGTACACAGCAAGAAGCATT
TCTATAATGATGCCGTCCTAAATATGCAGCATTTTTGCTCAAATTGATCATTTCGTTGCATCGCTCAGGT
GGTATAGTATTTGGCTATTGAATGTGATTGCTATCTTAATAGTTTTGAATAGTAATAGTGCAAATATTCA
TTCATAAAAAATAGGTAATCGATTTTTTCAGTGCAGTCTATGCGTTTGCGCAACAGAGACGAAGAGAGAG
ACGCCTCACACACAAGCACATGCGGTCTAAGCTGCTCTCCCTCTTTTTCTCTCTCTCTCTGGCTTGCGGC
AGTTTTCCAGAGGCTGTGACTCAGTAAGCATTTCTTGTTGTTACCCTAACGATAAGCGTCCGATTCCTAA
TTCTCTTTCAAATAATTTGTTTTATTTTTTTTTTTGTGTGTTTTGAAGTCAAACAGCTTCATAAACAATA
TTAAATATCGCAATTGTTATTGCAAATGCATTCGTATCAGGCGCCTTGATGTTTTTCGCCAAAACTTCGT
CTGCTCTTTGTCAGCGTAATTGCGTTTGCCGGTCGTGCCGTCTTGCTCGCACGCGGCTTGCAAACAAAAA
GTGAAAGAGGGAAAGCCACCTGTGTTGTTGCTTTTGTTGCTATCGTTGGCTGCACACACATGGCAATAAG
TAACCATATTGTAGACTTATTTATTTTAGCGTTTTCGTTGACTAATCTTTGTTTAAATAATTGCCTATTT
CGAGCCAAAATGACGCATAAAAGGAAACGGCAACATGCGGTGCGTTGAGCATGCGTAAGCGAGATGGCGC
TAGAGAGAGCGCAGCATAAAAAGAAAAAAACAACCGGCGAGTGGCGAGACACGAATAATACACACACGCA
CACATGGTCAAAGGAGTGGCTCCAACGTCGGTGACGTCGCGCCCAGCCACAGACCCCGCCACGCC
